Addgene plasmid #26989: Psicheck2 Sox4 full length 3'UTR
Depositing lab: Joan Massague. Depositing organization: Memorial Sloan-Kettering Cancer Center. Publication: Endogenous human microRNAs that suppress breast cancer metastasis. Tavazoie SF, Alarcon C, Oskarsson T, Padua D, Wang Q, Bos PD, Gerald WL, Massague J. Nature. 2008 Jan 10. 451(7175):147-52. 10.1038/nature06487 PubMed 18185580.
Backbone
  Vector backbone: psiCHECK-2
  Backbone manufacturer: Promega
  Backbone size w/o insert (bp): 6300
  Vector type: Mammalian Expression, Luciferase
Growth in bacteria
  Bacterial resistance: Ampicillin, 100 μg/mL
  Growth temperature: 37°C
  Growth strain: DH5alpha
  Copy number: High Copy
Gene/Insert
  Gene/Insert name: Sox4 Full length 3' UTR (alt name: Sox4)
  Species: H. sapiens (human)
  Insert size (bp): 2600
  Entrez Gene: SOX4 (a.k.a. CSS10, EVI16)
  Tag / fusion protein: Renilla Luciferase (N terminal on insert)
  Cloning method: Restriction Enzyme; 5′ cloning site XhoI (not destroyed); 3′ cloning site NotI (not destroyed)
  Sequencing primers: 5′ Rluc-F; 3′ psiCHECK2-R (CGAGGTCCGAAGACTCATTT)
Terms and licenses: Academic/Nonprofit Terms; Industry Terms: Not Available to Industry
Depositor comments: 3 single base pair mutations are detected which do not alter the miR-335 complementary motif.
How to cite: Psicheck2 Sox4 full length 3'UTR was a gift from Joan Massague (Addgene plasmid # 26989 ; http://n2t.net/addgene:26989 ; RRID:Addgene_26989)
