[The description below was written by a language model from this plasmid's Addgene catalogue record.]
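Description:
Psicheck2 Sox4 full length 3'UTR is a mammalian dual-luciferase reporter plasmid built on the commercial psiCHECK-2 backbone (about 6.3 kb without insert). It carries the full-length 3' untranslated region of human SOX4, roughly 2.6 kb, cloned between XhoI and NotI sites, both of which are retained. The insert sits downstream of the Renilla luciferase coding sequence, so the reporter is transcribed as a Renilla mRNA bearing the SOX4 3'UTR. The plasmid is propagated in E. coli as a high-copy vector under ampicillin selection. No feature table accompanies the record, and the promoters and replication origin are not stated. As a general property of psiCHECK-2, the backbone also carries an independently expressed firefly luciferase cassette that acts as an internal normalisation control.

In this design, any post-transcriptional regulation acting through the SOX4 3'UTR, such as microRNA-mediated repression or destabilisation, lowers Renilla activity relative to the firefly signal from the same plasmid. This allows a ratiometric readout that corrects for transfection efficiency. The depositor notes that three single-base mutations are present in the insert but that none of them alters the miR-335 complementary motif. This comment, together with the associated study of human microRNAs that suppress breast cancer metastasis, indicates that the construct is intended for testing whether miR-335 targets SOX4 directly through its 3'UTR. It is typically transfected into cultured mammalian cells with altered microRNA levels, and would usually be compared with reporters carrying mutated or truncated UTRs.
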