>Addgene plasmid #26989 | Psicheck2 Sox4 full length 3'UTR | addgene partial sequence | sequence record 33214 | 26989 with psiCHECK2-R
TGTAATGAAAATAAAGATATTTTATTGCGGCCAGCGGCCGCTTCCAGCTGATTTTATTTCCTTCTCAAAA
AAAGTTATTTACAGAAGGTATATATCAACAATCTGACAGGCAGTGAACTTGACATGATTAGCTGGCATGA
TTTTTTCTTTTTTTTCCCCCAAACATTGTTTTTGTGGCCTTGAATTTTAAGACAAATATTCTACACGGCA
TATTGCACAGGATGGATGGCAAAAAAAGTTTAAAAACAAAAACCCTTAACGGAACTGCCTTAAAAAGGCA
GACGTCCTAGTGCCTGTCATGTTATATTAAACATACATACACACAATCTTTTTGCTTATTATAATACAGA
CTTAAATGTACAAAGATGTTTTCCACTTTTTTCAATTTTTAAACACAACAGCTATAAACCTGAACACATA
TGCTATCATCATGCCATAAGACTAAAACAATTATATTTAGCGACAAGTAGAAAGGATTAAATAGTCAAAT
ACAAGAATGAAAAACGCAGTACATAGTGTCGCGAACTCAAATCGGCATTTAGATAGATCCAGTGGTTTAA
ACGGCACGTTTTTGCTTATAAAAAAAGTGCAAAAAAGATGTGGTTTACAAGTTAAAGCTACAGAATCCCT
TTTTGCTGTAGTTGCACCAGTTTTAAAGCCTCTGGACAGAGCAGTATTTCGTTTAAAACTTTGTTTTTCT
TAAAAGCTTACGGTGTTTGGCTAATTCTCCTCCCCTTTTTACAAGACGGGGGCCGGAGGGTGGACACTGG
TGGCAGGTTAAGGGATACTGTCACTTTAAGAAGCCTGCAGATTGAAGTGTAAACATGGAGAAATTAGGGG
CTGATTTTTTAAACTGTGT
