>Addgene plasmid #26989 | Psicheck2 Sox4 full length 3'UTR | addgene partial sequence | sequence record 54096 | RenLuc3F 5'-GTACATCAAGAGCTTCGTGG-3'
CAGTATTCTAGGCGATCGCTCGAGCGCTCCCATCCCCCACCTTCCCGGGCCGGGGACCCACTCTGCCCAG
CCGGAGGGACGCGGAGGAGGAAGAGGGTAGACAGGGGCGACCTGTGATTGTTGTTATTGATGTTGTTGTT
GATGGCAAAAAAAAAAAAGCGACTTCGAGTTTGCTCCCCTTTGCTTGAAGAGACCCCCTCCCCCTTCCAA
CGAGCTTCCGGACTTGTCTGCACCCCCAGCAAGAAGGCGAGTTAGTTTTCTAGAGACTTGAAGGAGTCTC
CCCCTTCCTGCATCACCACCTTGGTTTTGTTTTATTTTGCTTCTTGGTCAAGAAAGGAGGGGAGAACCCA
GCGCACCCCTCCCCCCCTTTTTTTAAACGCGTGATGAAGACAGAAGGCTCCGGGGTGACGAATTTGGCCG
ATGGCAGATGTTTTGGGGGAACGCCGGGACTGAGAGACTCCACGCAGGCGAATTCCCGTTTGGGGCTTTT
TTTTCCTCCCTCTTTTCCCCTTGCCCCCTCTGCAGCCGGAGGAGGAGATGTTGAGGGGAGGAGGCCAGCC
AGTGTGACCGGCGCTAGGAAATGACCCGAGAACCCCGTTGGAAGCGCAGCAGCGGGAGCTAGGGGCGGGG
GCGGAGGAGGACACGAACTGGAAGGGGGTTCACGGTCAAACTGAAATGGATTTGCACGTTGGGGAGCTGG
CGGCGGCGGCTGCTGGGCCTCCGCCTTCTTTTCTACGTGAAATCAGTGAGGTGAGACTTCCCAGACCCCG
GAGGCGTGGAGGAGAGGAGACTGTTTGATGTGGTACAGGGGCAGTCAGTGGAGGGCGAGTGGTTTCGGAA
AAAAAAAA
